>Addgene plasmid #213053 | pCR8-attL1-pegRNA-attR5 | addgene full sequence | sequence record 422153 | Addgene NGS Result
AGGGAAGCGGTGATCGCCGAAGTATCGACTCAACTATCAGAGGTAGTTGGCGTCATCGAGCGCCATCTCG
AACCGACGTTGCTGGCCGTACATTTGTACGGCTCCGCAGTGGATGGCGGCCTGAAGCCACACAGTGATAT
TGATTTGCTGGTTACGGTGACCGTAAGGCTTGATGAAACAACGCGGCGAGCTTTGATCAACGACCTTTTG
GAAACTTCGGCTTCCCCTGGAGAGAGCGAGATTCTCCGCGCTGTAGAAGTCACCATTGTTGTGCACGACG
ACATCATTCCGTGGCGTTATCCAGCTAAGCGCGAACTGCAATTTGGAGAATGGCAGCGCAATGACATTCT
TGCAGGTATCTTCGAGCCAGCCACGATCGACATTGATCTGGCTATCTTGCTGACAAAAGCAAGAGAACAT
AGCGTTGCCTTGGTAGGTCCAGCGGCGGAGGAACTCTTTGATCCGGTTCCTGAACAGGATCTATTTGAGG
CGCTAAATGAAACCTTAACGCTATGGAACTCGCCGCCCGACTGGGCTGGCGATGAGCGAAATGTAGTGCT
TACGTTGTCCCGCATTTGGTACAGCGCAGTAACCGGCAAAATCGCGCCGAAGGATGTCGCTGCCGACTGG
GCAATGGAGCGCCTGCCGGCCCAGTATCAGCCCGTCATACTTGAAGCTAGACAGGCTTATCTTGGACAAG
AAGAAGATCGCTTGGCCTCGCGCGCAGATCAGTTGGAAGAATTTGTCCACTACGTGAAAGGCGAGATCAC
CAAGGTAGTCGGCAAATAACCCTCGAGCCACCCATGACCAAAATCCCTTAACGTGAGTTACGCGTCGTTC
CACTGAGCGTCAGACCCCGTAGAAAAGATCAAAGGATCTTCTTGAGATCCTTTTTTTCTGCGCGTAATCT
GCTGCTTGCAAACAAAAAAACCACCGCTACCAGCGGTGGTTTGTTTGCCGGATCAAGAGCTACCAACTCT
TTTTCCGAAGGTAACTGGCTTCAGCAGAGCGCAGATACCAAATACTGTTCTTCTAGTGTAGCCGTAGTTA
GGCCACCACTTCAAGAACTCTGTAGCACCGCCTACATACCTCGCTCTGCTAATCCTGTTACCAGTGGCTG
CTGCCAGTGGCGATAAGTCGTGTCTTACCGGGTTGGACTCAAGACGATAGTTACCGGATAAGGCGCAGCG
GTCGGGCTGAACGGGGGGTTCGTGCACACAGCCCAGCTTGGAGCGAACGACCTACACCGAACTGAGATAC
CTACAGCGTGAGCTATGAGAAAGCGCCACGCTTCCCGAAGGGAGAAAGGCGGACAGGTATCCGGTAAGCG
GCAGGGTCGGAACAGGAGAGCGCACGAGGGAGCTTCCAGGGGGAAACGCCTGGTATCTTTATAGTCCTGT
CGGGTTTCGCCACCTCTGACTTGAGCGTCGATTTTTGTGATGCTCGTCAGGGGGGCGGAGCCTATGGAAA
AACGCCAGCAACGCGGCCTTTTTACGGTTCCTGGCCTTTTGCTGGCCTTTTGCTCACATGTTCTTTCCTG
CGTTATCCCCTGATTCTGTGGATAACCGTATTACCGCCTTTGAGTGAGCTGATACCGCTCGCCGCAGCCG
AACGACCGAGCGCAGCGAGTCAGTGAGCGAGGAAGCGGAAGAGCGCCCAATACGCAAACCGCCTCTCCCC
GCGCGTTGGCCGATTCATTAATGCAGCTGGCACGACAGGTTTCCCGACTGGAAAGCGGGCAGTGAGCGCA
ACGCAATTAATACGCGTACCGCTAGCCAGGAAGAGTTTGTAGAAACGCAAAAAGGCCATCCGTCAGGATG
GCCTTCTGCTTAGTTTGATGCCTGGCAGTTTATGGCGGGCGTCCTGCCCGCCACCCTCCGGGCCGTTGCT
TCACAACGTTCAAATCCGCTCCCGGCGGATTTGTCCTACTCAGGAGAGCGTTCACCGACAAACAACAGAT
AAAACGAAAGGCCCAGTCTTCCGACTGAGCCTTTCGTTTTATTTGATGCCTGGCAGTTCCCTACTCTCGC
GTTAACGCTAGCATGGATGTTTTCCCAGTCACGACGTTGTAAAACGACGGCCAGTCTTAAGCTCGGGCCC
CAAATAATGATTTTATTTTGACTGATAGTGACCTGTTCGTTGCAACAAATTGATGAGCAATGCTTTTTTA
TAATGCCAACTTTGTACAAAAAAGCAGGCTCCGAATTATGGAGTCAAAGATTCAAATAGAGGACCTAACA
GAACTCGCCGTAAAGACTGGCGAACAGTTCATACAGAGTCTCTTACGACTCAATGACAAGAAGAAAATCT
TCGTCAACATGGTGGAGCACGACACACTTGTCTACTCCAAAAATATCAAAGATACAGTCTCAGAAGACCA
AAGGGCAATTGAGACTTTTCAACAAAGGGTAATATCCGGAAACCTCCTCGGATTCCATTGCCCAGCTATC
TGTCACTTTATTGTGAAGATAGTGGAAAAGGAAGGTGGCTCCTACAAATGCCATCATTGCGATAAAGGAA
AGGCCATCGTTGAAGATGCCTCTGCCGACAGTGGTCCCAAAGATGGACCCCCACCCACGAGGAGCATCGT
GGAAAAAGAAGACGTTCCAACCACGTCTTCAAAGCAAGTGGATTGATGTGATTGGCAGACATACTGTCCC
ACAAATGAAGATGGAATCTGTAAAAGAAAACGCGTGAAATAATGCGTCTGACAAAGGTTAGGTCGGCTGC
CTTTAATCAATACCAAAGTGGTCCCTACCACGATGGAAAAACTGTGCAGTCGGTTTGGCTTTTTCTGACG
AACAAATAAGATTCGTGGCCGACAGGTGGGGGTCCACCATGTGAAGGCATCTTCAGACTCCAATAATGGA
GCAATGACGTAAGGGCTTACGAAATAAGTAAGGGTAGTTTGGGAAATGTCCACTCACCCGTCAGTCTATA
AATACTTAGCCCCTCCCTCATTGTTAAGGGAGCAAAATCTCAGAGAGATAGTCCTAGAGAGAGAAAGAGA
GCAAGTAGCCTAGAAGTAGTCAAGGCGGCGAAGTATTCAGGCACGTGGCCAGGAAGAAGAAAAGCCAAGA
CGACGAAAACAGGTAAGAGCTAAGCATCTAGAAAGTTGAAAACAATCTTCAAAAGTCCCACATCGCTTAG
ATAAGAAAACGAAGCTGAGTTTATATACAGCTAGAGTCGAAGTAGTGATTGAACAAAGCACCAGTGGTCT
AGTGGTAGAATAGTACCCTGCCACGGTACAGACCCGGGTTCGATTCCCGGCTGGTGCAAGAGACGAGTCA
CGTCTCAGTTTAAGAGCTATGCTGGAAACAGCATAGCAAGTTTAAATAAGGCTAGTCCGTTATCAACTTG
AAAAAGTGGCACCGAGTCGGTGCAGAGACCACAGGATCCTTGGTCTCACGCGGTTCTATCTAGTTACGCG
TTAAACCAACTAGAAAGGCCGGCATGGTCCCAGCCTCCTCGCTGGCGCCGGCTGGGCAACATGCTTCGGC
ATGGCGAATGGGACAACAACAAATCAGAGTGGCGCAGCGGAAGCGTGGTGGGCCCATAACCCACAGGTCC
CAGGATCGAAACCTGGCTCTGATAAGAGACCACAGGATCCTTGGTCTCAGTTTTAGAGCTAGAAATAGCA
AGTTAAAATAAGGCTAGTCCGTTATCAACTTGAAAAAGTGGCACCGAGTCGGTGCTTTTTTTTTGGCCGG
CATGGTCCCAGCCTCCTCGCTGGCGCCGGCTGGGCAACATGCTTCGGCATGGCGAATGGGACTTTTTTTT
TGATATCTCCGGGGCTAATTGAATATGAAGATGAAGATGAAATATTTGGTGTGTCAAATAAAAAGCTGGT
GTGCTTAAGTTTGTGTTTTTTTCTTGGCTTGTTGTGTTATGAATTTGTGGCTTTTTCTAATATTAAATGA
ATGTAAGATCTCATTATAATGAATAAACAAATGTTTCTATAATCCATTGTGAATGTTTTGTTGGATCTCT
TCTGCAGCATATAACTACTGTATGTGCTATGGTATGGACTATGGAATATGATTAAAGATAAGGAATTCGC
AACTTTGTATACAAAAGTTGAACGAGAAACGTAAAATGATATAAATATCAATATATTAAATTAGATTTTG
CATAAAAAACAGACTACATAATACTGTAAAACACAACATATCCAGTCACTATGAAAATAAAATCATTATT
TGCCATCCAGCTGATATCCCCTATAGTGAGTCGTATTACATGGTCATAGCTGTTTCCTGGCAGCTCTGGC
CCGTGTCTCAAAATCTCTGATGTTACATTGCACAAGATAAAAATATATCATCATGCCTCCTCTAGACCAG
CCAGGACAGAAATGCCTCGACTTCGCTGCTACCCAAGGTTGCCGGGTGACGCACACCGTGGAAACGGATG
AAGGCACGAACCCAGTGGACATAAGCCTGTTCGGTTCGTAAGCTGTAATGCAAGTAGCGTATGCGCTCAC
GCAACTGGTCCAGAACCTTGACCGAACGCAGCGGTGGTAACGGCGCAGTGGCGGTTTTCATGGCTTGTTA
TGACTGTTTTTTTGGGGTACAGTCTATGCCTCGGGCATCCAAGCAGCAAGCGCGTTACGCCGTGGGTCGA
TGTTTGATGTTATGGAGCAGCAACGATGTTACGCAGCAGGGCAGTCGCCCTAAAACAAAGTTAAACATTA
TG
Features (pLannotate 1.2.2; 19 found; start..end, strand, type, name):
    882..1470    +  rep_origin     ori: high-copy-number ColE1/pMB1/pBR322/pUC origin of replication
   1653..1745    +  CDS            lacI (fragment): lac repressor; lacI; The lac repressor binds to the lac operator to inhibit transcription in E. coli. This inhibition can be relieved by adding lactose or isopropyl-β-D-thiogalactopyranoside (IPTG).
   1800..1827    -  terminator     rrnB T2 terminator: transcription terminator T2 from the E. coli rrnB gene
   1959..2002    +  terminator     rrnB T1 terminator: Escherichia coli rrnB; transcription terminator T1 from the E. coli rrnB gene
   2049..2085    -  CDS            lacZα (fragment): LacZα fragment of β-galactosidase; lacZ fragment
   2101..2200    +  protein_bind   attL1: mutant version of attL; recombination site for the Gateway® LR reaction LR Clonase™
   2390..2642    +  promoter       CaMV 35S promoter (fragment): strong constitutive promoter from cauliflower mosaic virus
   3129..3145    +  promoter       AtU6 promoter (fragment): consensus promoter from the three Arabidopsis U6 snRNA genes (Waibel and Filipowicz, 1990; Nekrasov et al., 2013)
   3207..3277    +  ncRNA          tRNA: Accession: RF00005 - tRNA
   3316..3383    +  misc_RNA       tracrRNA (fragment): trans-activating CRISPR RNA for the Streptococcus pyogenes CRISPR/Cas9 system
   3522..3593    +  ncRNA          tRNA: Accession: RF00005 - tRNA
   3620..3695    +  misc_RNA       gRNA scaffold: guide RNA scaffold for the Streptococcus pyogenes CRISPR/Cas9 system
   3804..4052    +  terminator     HSP terminator: efficient transcription terminator from the Arabidopsis thaliana heat shock protein 18.2 gene (Nagaya et al., 2010)
   4060..4183    +  protein_bind   attR5: mutant version of attR; recombination site for the Gateway® LR reaction LR Clonase™
   4184..4202    -  protein_bind   attL1 (fragment): mutant version of attL; recombination site for the Gateway® LR reaction LR Clonase™
   4220..4238    -  promoter       T7 promoter: promoter for bacteriophage T7 RNA polymerase
   4428..4451    +  promoter       Pc promoter (fragment): intI1 (promoter lies within the coding sequence); class 1 integron promoter
   4633..4691    +  ncRNA          AAC AAD leader: Accession: RF02912 - putative aminoglycoside riboswitch / attI site
   4690..789     +  CDS            SmR (across the origin): aminoglycoside adenylyltransferase (Murphy, 1985); aadA; confers resistance to spectinomycin and streptomycin
