[The description below was written by a language model from this plasmid's Addgene catalogue record and pLannotate feature annotations shown in this document.]
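Description:
pCR8-attL1-pegRNA-attR5 is a Gateway entry-type module built on the pCR8 backbone and maintained in E. coli through a high-copy ColE1/pUC-type origin, with selection by the aadA (SmR) gene conferring spectinomycin resistance. The catalogue lists it as a bacterial expression vector, but its payload is a plant guide-RNA expression unit, and the plasmid serves as a cloning intermediate rather than an expression vector in bacteria. The catalogue gives a size of 4468 bp, whereas the sequenced record used for annotation is 4,692 nt.

Between an attL1 site and an attR5 site lies a cassette driven by what the record calls a composite 35S-CmYCLV-AtU6 promoter. The annotation detects CaMV 35S and Arabidopsis U6 promoter fragments, but the CmYCLV portion is not annotated. Downstream are two tRNA elements, each followed by a Streptococcus pyogenes Cas9 guide scaffold, the first annotated only as a tracrRNA fragment, probably because it is a modified scaffold variant. The unit ends with the Arabidopsis HSP18.2 terminator. This layout is consistent with a polycistronic tRNA–gRNA design, in which endogenous tRNA processing releases the individual RNAs from a single transcript: here a prime-editing guide RNA (pegRNA) and a nicking guide RNA (ngRNA). The record describes only scaffolds, so target-specific spacer and pegRNA extension sequences are presumably added by the user.

The mismatched attL1/attR5 flanks suit multisite Gateway LR recombination, letting this unit be joined in a defined order with companion modules into a destination vector. It belongs to a modular system for assembling multiplex prime editors in rice. rrnB terminators, a T7 promoter, and small lacI and lacZα fragments are backbone remnants.
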