Addgene plasmid #213053: pCR8-attL1-pegRNA-attR5
Purpose: Modular Unit carrying pegRNA and ngRNA scaffolds flanked by attL1 and attR5
Depositing lab: Bing Yang. Depositing organization: University of Missouri at Columbia. Publication: Modularly assembled multiplex prime editors for simultaneous editing of agronomically important genes in rice. Gupta A, Liu B, Raza S, Chen QJ, Yang B. Plant Commun. 2023 Oct 26:100741. doi: 10.1016/j.xplc.2023.100741. PubMed 37897041.
Backbone
  Vector backbone: pCR8
  Total vector size (bp): 4468
  Vector type: Bacterial Expression
Growth in bacteria
  Bacterial resistance: Spectinomycin, 50 μg/mL
  Growth temperature: 37°C
  Growth strain: DH5alpha
  Copy number: High Copy
Gene/Insert
  Gene/Insert name: sgRNA
  gRNA/shRNA sequence: GTTTAAGAGCTATGCTGGAAACAGCATAGCAAGTTTAAATAAGGCTAGTCCGTTATCAACTTGAAAAAGTGGCACCGAGTCGGTGC
  Promoter: 35S-CmYCLV-AtU6
  Cloning method: Gibson Cloning
  Sequencing primers: 5′ TAGCCTAGAAGTAGTCAAGG
Terms and licenses: Academic/Nonprofit Terms; Industry Terms: Not Available to Industry
How to cite: pCR8-attL1-pegRNA-attR5 was a gift from Bing Yang (Addgene plasmid # 213053 ; http://n2t.net/addgene:213053 ; RRID:Addgene_213053)
